Addgene plasmid #167868: NAX_CAGGS_CAS9_m4_iRFP713
Purpose: PiggyBac compatible plasmid expressing dCas9
Depositing lab: Alejandro Chavez & Nan Cher Yeo. Depositing organization: Columbia University. Publication: Generation and application of a versatile CRISPR toolkit for mammalian cell engineering. Nghi Dang , Alissa Lance-Byrne, Angela Tung, Xiaoge Guo, Ryan J Cecchi, Joanna Buchthal, Alejandro Chavez, Nan Cher Yeo. Synthetic Biology, Volume 6, Issue 1, 2021 10.1093/synbio/ysab033.
Backbone
  Vector backbone: pB-CAGGS
  Vector type: CRISPR
  Selectable markers: iRFP713
Growth in bacteria
  Bacterial resistance: Ampicillin, 100 μg/mL
  Growth temperature: 30°C
  Growth strain: NEB Stable
  Copy number: High Copy
Gene/Insert
  Gene/Insert name: dCas9
  Species: Synthetic
  Mutation: D10A, D839A, H840A, N863A
  Cloning method: Gibson Cloning
Terms and licenses: Academic/Nonprofit Terms; Industry Terms: Not Available to Industry
How to cite: NAX_CAGGS_CAS9_m4_iRFP713 was a gift from Alejandro Chavez & Nan Cher Yeo (Addgene plasmid # 167868 ; http://n2t.net/addgene:167868 ; RRID:Addgene_167868)
