[The description below was written by a language model from this plasmid's Addgene catalogue record and pLannotate feature annotations shown in this document.]
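Description:
NAX_CAGGS_CAS9_m4_iRFP713 is a PiggyBac-compatible mammalian CRISPR plasmid built on the pB-CAGGS backbone and used to express a nuclease-dead Cas9. It is propagated in E. coli through a high-copy ColE1/pUC-type origin with ampicillin resistance (AmpR under its own bla promoter). The backbone also carries an f1 origin and remnants of a lac/lacZα cloning region. The feature table, generated from a roughly 12.2 kb sequence labelled as a partial NGS result, does not annotate the PiggyBac terminal repeats themselves, so transposon compatibility rests on the catalogue description. Two short matches to the phage lambda portal protein gene and a G-CSF destabilising element hit appear to be stuffer sequence or incidental matches rather than functional parts.

The main expression unit is a CAGGS promoter (CMV enhancer, chicken β-actin promoter and a chimeric β-actin/β-globin intron) driving Cas9m4. This is the Streptococcus pyogenes Cas9 carrying D10A, D839A, H840A and N863A, which retains guide-RNA-directed DNA binding but lacks endonuclease activity. Transcription ends at an HSV TK polyadenylation signal. Downstream, a separate cassette uses the EF-1α core promoter to express the near-infrared fluorescent protein iRFP713, followed by an SV40 poly(A) signal. iRFP713 is the listed selectable marker, so cells carrying the construct can be identified or sorted by fluorescence rather than drug selection. No guide RNA cassette or effector domain fused to dCas9 is annotated.

The plasmid is part of a CRISPR toolkit for mammalian cell engineering. Co-delivery with a PiggyBac transposase would be expected to give stable genomic integration of the dCas9 and reporter cassettes, producing cell lines for programmable DNA-binding applications.
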