Features (pLannotate 1.2.2; 20 found; start..end, strand, type, name):
    145..1161    +  intron         chimeric intron: chimera between introns from chicken β-actin and rabbit β-globin
   1264..5367    +  CDS            Cas9m4: catalytically dead mutant of the Cas9 endonuclease from the Streptococcus pyogenes Type II CRISPR/Cas system RNA-guided DNA-binding protein that lacks endonuclease activity due to the mutations D10A, D839A, H840A, and N863A (Mali et al., 2013)
   5469..5517    +  polyA_signal   HSV TK poly(A) signal: herpes simplex virus thymidine kinase polyadenylation signal (Cole and Stacy, 1985)
   5749..5960    +  promoter       EF-1α core promoter: core promoter for human elongation factor EF-1α
   5976..6926    +  CDS            iRFP713: phytochrome-based near-infrared fluorescent protein, originally termed iRFP (Filonov et al., 2011) name was changed to iRFP713 (Shcherbakova and Verkhusha, 2013)
   6930..7051    +  polyA_signal   SV40 poly(A) signal: SV40 polyadenylation signal
   7069..7161    +  ncRNA          G-CSF SLDE: Accession: RF00183 - G-CSF factor stem-loop destabilising element (SLDE)
   7858..8325    +  CDS            B (fragment): PORTL_LAMBD - Experimental evidence at protein level: Swiss-Prot protein existence level 1. Forms the portal vertex of the capsid (PubMed:6228056, PubMed:6232391). This portal plays critical roles in head assembly, genome packaging, neck/tail attachment, and genome ejection (Probable). The portal protein multimerizes as a single ring-shaped homododecamer arranged around a central channel (PubMed:6232391). Binds to the terminase subunits to form the packaging machine (PubMed:7799432). From Escherichia phage lambda (Bacteriophage lambda).
   8361..8383    -  protein_bind   lac operator (fragment): The lac repressor binds to the lac operator to inhibit transcription in E. coli. This inhibition can be relieved by adding lactose or isopropyl-β-D-thiogalactopyranoside (IPTG). lac repressor encoded by lacI
   8387..8417    -  promoter       lac promoter: promoter for the E. coli lac operon
   8432..8453    -  protein_bind   CAP binding site: CAP binding activates transcription in the presence of cAMP. E. coli catabolite activator protein
   8466..8558    -  CDS            lacI (fragment): lac repressor; lacI; The lac repressor binds to the lac operator to inhibit transcription in E. coli. This inhibition can be relieved by adding lactose or isopropyl-β-D-thiogalactopyranoside (IPTG).
   8741..9329    -  rep_origin     ori: high-copy-number ColE1/pMB1/pBR322/pUC origin of replication
   9500..10360   -  CDS            AmpR: β-lactamase; bla; confers resistance to ampicillin, carbenicillin, and related antibiotics
  10361..10465   -  promoter       AmpR promoter: bla
  10518..10946   -  rep_origin     f1 ori (sequence partly withheld): f1 bacteriophage origin of replication; arrow indicates direction of (+) strand synthesis
  10951..11106   -  CDS            lacZα (fragment): LacZα fragment of β-galactosidase; lacZ fragment
  11108..11227   +  CDS            B (fragment): PORTL_LAMBD - Experimental evidence at protein level: Swiss-Prot protein existence level 1. Forms the portal vertex of the capsid (PubMed:6228056, PubMed:6232391). This portal plays critical roles in head assembly, genome packaging, neck/tail attachment, and genome ejection (Probable). The portal protein multimerizes as a single ring-shaped homododecamer arranged around a central channel (PubMed:6232391). Binds to the terminase subunits to form the packaging machine (PubMed:7799432). From Escherichia phage lambda (Bacteriophage lambda).
  11717..12096   +  enhancer       CMV enhancer: human cytomegalovirus immediate early enhancer
  12098..144     +  promoter       chicken β-actin promoter (across the origin): No description available
>Addgene plasmid #167868 | NAX_CAGGS_CAS9_m4_iRFP713 | addgene full sequence | sequence record 354063 | Addgene Partial NGS Result
GGGGCGGGGCGGGGCGAGGGGCGGGGCGGGGCGAGGCGGAGAGGTGCGGCGGCAGCCAATCAGAGCGGCG
CGCTCCGAAAGTTTCCTTTTATGGCGAGGCGGCGGCGGCGGCGGCCCTATAAAAAGCGAAGCGCGCGGCG
GGCGGGAGTCGCTGCGCGCTGCCTTCGCCCCGTGCCCCGCTCCGCCGCCGCCTCGCGCCGCCCGCCCCGG
CTCTGACTGACCGCGTTACTCCCACAGGTGAGCGGGCGGGACGGCCCTTCTCCTCCGGGCTGTAATTAGC
GCTTGGTTTAATGACGGCTTGTTTCTTTTCTGTGGCTGCGTGAAAGCCTTGAGGGGCTCCGGGAGGGCCC
TTTGTGCGGGGGGAGCGGCTCGGGGGGTGCGTGCGTGTGTGTGTGCGTGGGGAGCGCCGCGTGCGGCTCC
GCGCTGCCCGGCGGCTGTGAGCGCTGCGGGCGCGGCGCGGGGCTTTTTGCGCTCCGCAGTGTGCGCGAGG
GGAGCGCGGCCGGGGGCGGTGCCCCGCGGTGCGGGGGGGGCTGCGAGGGGAACAAAGGCTGCGTGCGGGG
TGTGTGCGTGGGGGGGTGAGCAGGGGGTGTGGGCGCGTCGGTCGGGCTGCAACCCCCCCTGCACCCCCCT
CCCCGAGTTGCTGAGCACGGCCCGGCTTCGGGTGCGGGGCTCCGTACGGGGCGTGGCGCGGGGCTCGCCG
TGCCGGGCGGGGGGTGGCGGCAGGTGGGGGTGCCGGGCGGGGCGGGGCCGCCTCGGGCCGGGGAGGGCTC
GGGGGAGGGGCGCGGCGGCCCCCGGAGCGCCGGCGGCTGTCGAGGCGCGGCGAGCCGCAGCCATTGCCTT
TTATGGTAATCGTGCGAGAGGGCGCAGGGACTTCCTTTGTCCCAAATCTGTGCGGAGCCGAAATCTGGGA
GGCGCCGCCGCACCCCCTCTAGCGGGCGCGGGGCGAAGCGGTGCGGCGCCGGCAGGAAGGAAATGGGCGG
GGAGGGCCTTCGTGCGTCGCCGCGCCGCCGTCCCCTTCTCCCTCTCCAGCCTCGGGGCTGTCCGCGGGGG
GACGGCTGCCTTCGGGGGGGACGGGGCAGGGCGGGGTTCGGCTTCTGGCGTGTGACCGGCGGCTCTAGAG
CCTCTGCTAACCATGTTCATGCCTTCTTCTTTTTCCTACAGCTCCTGGGCAACGTGCTGGTTATTGTGCT
GTCTCATCATTTTGGCAAAGAATCTAGATACCCTCGTAAAGGTCTAGAGCTAGCGGATCGAACCCTTGCC
ACCATGGACAAGAAGTACTCCATTGGGCTCGCTATCGGCACAAACAGCGTCGGCTGGGCCGTCATTACGG
ACGAGTACAAGGTGCCGAGCAAAAAATTCAAAGTTCTGGGCAATACCGATCGCCACAGCATAAAGAAGAA
CCTCATTGGCGCCCTCCTGTTCGACTCCGGGGAGACGGCCGAAGCCACGCGGCTCAAAAGAACAGCACGG
CGCAGATATACCCGCAGAAAGAATCGGATCTGCTACCTGCAGGAGATCTTTAGTAATGAGATGGCTAAGG
TGGATGACTCTTTCTTCCATAGGCTGGAGGAGTCCTTTTTGGTGGAGGAGGATAAAAAGCACGAGCGCCA
CCCAATCTTTGGCAATATCGTGGACGAGGTGGCGTACCATGAAAAGTACCCAACCATATATCATCTGAGG
AAGAAGCTTGTAGACAGTACTGATAAGGCTGACTTGCGGTTGATCTATCTCGCGCTGGCGCATATGATCA
AATTTCGGGGACACTTCCTCATCGAGGGGGACCTGAACCCAGACAACAGCGATGTCGACAAACTCTTTAT
CCAACTGGTTCAGACTTACAATCAGCTTTTCGAAGAGAACCCGATCAACGCATCCGGAGTTGACGCCAAA
GCAATCCTGAGCGCTAGGCTGTCCAAATCCCGGCGGCTCGAAAACCTCATCGCACAGCTCCCTGGGGAGA
AGAAGAACGGCCTGTTTGGTAATCTTATCGCCCTGTCACTCGGGCTGACCCCCAACTTTAAATCTAACTT
CGACCTGGCCGAAGATGCCAAGCTTCAACTGAGCAAAGACACCTACGATGATGATCTCGACAATCTGCTG
GCCCAGATCGGCGACCAGTACGCAGACCTTTTTTTGGCGGCAAAGAACCTGTCAGACGCCATTCTGCTGA
GTGATATTCTGCGAGTGAACACGGAGATCACCAAAGCTCCGCTGAGCGCTAGTATGATCAAGCGCTATGA
TGAGCACCACCAAGACTTGACTTTGCTGAAGGCCCTTGTCAGACAGCAACTGCCTGAGAAGTACAAGGAA
ATTTTCTTCGATCAGTCTAAAAATGGCTACGCCGGATACATTGACGGCGGAGCAAGCCAGGAGGAATTTT
ACAAATTTATTAAGCCCATCTTGGAAAAAATGGACGGCACCGAGGAGCTGCTGGTAAAGCTTAACAGAGA
AGATCTGTTGCGCAAACAGCGCACTTTCGACAATGGAAGCATCCCCCACCAGATTCACCTGGGCGAACTG
CACGCTATCCTCAGGCGGCAAGAGGATTTCTACCCCTTTTTGAAAGATAACAGGGAAAAGATTGAGAAAA
TCCTCACATTTCGGATACCCTACTATGTAGGCCCCCTCGCCCGGGGAAATTCCAGATTCGCGTGGATGAC
TCGCAAATCAGAAGAGACCATCACTCCCTGGAACTTCGAGGAAGTCGTGGATAAGGGGGCCTCTGCCCAG
TCCTTCATCGAAAGGATGACTAACTTTGATAAAAATCTGCCTAACGAAAAGGTGCTTCCTAAACACTCTC
TGCTGTACGAGTACTTCACAGTTTATAACGAGCTCACCAAGGTCAAATACGTCACAGAAGGGATGAGAAA
GCCAGCATTCCTGTCTGGAGAGCAGAAGAAAGCTATCGTGGACCTCCTCTTCAAGACGAACCGGAAAGTT
ACCGTGAAACAGCTCAAAGAAGACTATTTCAAAAAGATTGAATGTTTCGACTCTGTTGAAATCAGCGGAG
TGGAGGATCGCTTCAACGCATCCCTGGGAACGTATCACGATCTCCTGAAAATCATTAAAGACAAGGACTT
CCTGGACAATGAGGAGAACGAGGACATTCTTGAGGACATTGTCCTCACCCTTACGTTGTTTGAAGATAGG
GAGATGATTGAAGAACGCTTGAAAACTTACGCTCATCTCTTCGACGACAAAGTCATGAAACAGCTCAAGA
GGCGCCGATATACAGGATGGGGGCGGCTGTCAAGAAAACTGATCAATGGGATCCGAGACAAGCAGAGTGG
AAAGACAATCCTGGATTTTCTTAAGTCCGATGGATTTGCCAACCGGAACTTCATGCAGTTGATCCATGAT
GACTCTCTCACCTTTAAGGAGGACATCCAGAAAGCACAAGTTTCTGGCCAGGGGGACAGTCTTCACGAGC
ACATCGCTAATCTTGCAGGTAGCCCAGCTATCAAAAAGGGAATACTGCAGACCGTTAAGGTCGTGGATGA
ACTCGTCAAAGTAATGGGAAGGCATAAGCCCGAGAATATCGTTATCGAGATGGCCCGAGAGAACCAAACT
ACCCAGAAGGGACAGAAGAACAGTAGGGAAAGGATGAAGAGGATTGAAGAGGGTATAAAAGAACTGGGGT
CCCAAATCCTTAAGGAACACCCAGTTGAAAACACCCAGCTTCAGAATGAGAAGCTCTACCTGTACTACCT
GCAGAACGGCAGGGACATGTACGTGGATCAGGAACTGGACATCAATCGGCTCTCCGACTACGACGTGGCT
GCTATCGTGCCCCAGTCTTTTCTCAAAGATGATTCTATTGATAATAAAGTGTTGACAAGATCCGATAAAG
CTAGAGGGAAGAGTGATAACGTCCCCTCAGAAGAAGTTGTCAAGAAAATGAAAAATTATTGGCGGCAGCT
GCTGAACGCCAAACTGATCACACAACGGAAGTTCGATAATCTGACTAAGGCTGAACGAGGTGGCCTGTCT
GAGTTGGATAAAGCCGGCTTCATCAAAAGGCAGCTTGTTGAGACACGCCAGATCACCAAGCACGTGGCCC
AAATTCTCGATTCACGCATGAACACCAAGTACGATGAAAATGACAAACTGATTCGAGAGGTGAAAGTTAT
TACTCTGAAGTCTAAGCTGGTCTCAGATTTCAGAAAGGACTTTCAGTTTTATAAGGTGAGAGAGATCAAC
AATTACCACCATGCGCATGATGCCTACCTGAATGCAGTGGTAGGCACTGCACTTATCAAAAAATATCCCA
AGCTTGAATCTGAATTTGTTTACGGAGACTATAAAGTGTACGATGTTAGGAAAATGATCGCAAAGTCTGA
GCAGGAAATAGGCAAGGCCACCGCTAAGTACTTCTTTTACAGCAATATTATGAATTTTTTCAAGACCGAG
ATTACACTGGCCAATGGAGAGATTCGGAAGCGACCACTTATCGAAACAAACGGAGAAACAGGAGAAATCG
TGTGGGACAAGGGTAGGGATTTCGCGACAGTCCGGAAGGTCCTGTCCATGCCGCAGGTGAACATCGTTAA
AAAGACCGAAGTACAGACCGGAGGCTTCTCCAAGGAAAGTATCCTCCCGAAAAGGAACAGCGACAAGCTG
ATCGCACGCAAAAAAGATTGGGACCCCAAGAAATACGGCGGATTCGATTCTCCTACAGTCGCTTACAGTG
TACTGGTTGTGGCCAAAGTGGAGAAAGGGAAGTCTAAAAAACTCAAAAGCGTCAAGGAACTGCTGGGCAT
CACAATCATGGAGCGATCAAGCTTCGAAAAAAACCCCATCGACTTTCTCGAGGCGAAAGGATATAAAGAG
GTCAAAAAAGACCTCATCATTAAGCTTCCCAAGTACTCTCTCTTTGAGCTTGAAAACGGCCGGAAACGAA
TGCTCGCTAGTGCGGGCGAGCTGCAGAAAGGTAACGAGCTGGCACTGCCCTCTAAATACGTTAATTTCTT
GTATCTGGCCAGCCACTATGAAAAGCTCAAAGGGTCTCCCGAAGATAATGAGCAGAAGCAGCTGTTCGTG
GAACAACACAAACACTACCTTGATGAGATCATCGAGCAAATAAGCGAATTCTCCAAAAGAGTGATCCTCG
CCGACGCTAACCTCGATAAGGTGCTTTCTGCTTACAATAAGCACAGGGATAAGCCCATCAGGGAGCAGGC
AGAAAACATTATCCACTTGTTTACTCTGACCAACTTGGGCGCGCCTGCAGCCTTCAAGTACTTCGACACC
ACCATAGACAGAAAGCGGTACACCTCTACAAAGGAGGTCCTGGACGCCACACTGATTCATCAGTCAATTA
CGGGGCTCTATGAAACAAGAATCGACCTCTCTCAGCTCGGTGGAGACAGCAGGGCTGACCCCAAGAAGAA
GAGGAAGGTGTGAGTTTAAACGGGGGAGGCTAACTGAAACACGGAAGGAGACAATACCGGAAGGAACCCG
CGCTATGACGGCAATAAAAAGACAGAATAAAACGCACGGGTGTTGGGTCGTTTGTTCATAAACGCGGGGT
TCGGTCCCAGGGCTGGCACTCTGTCGATACCCCACCGAGACCCCATTGGGGCCAATACGCCCGCGTTTCT
TCCTTTTCCCCACCCCACCCCCCAAGTTCGGGTGAAGGCCCAGGGCTCGCAGCCAACGTCGGGGCGGCAG
GCCCTGCCATAGCAGATCTGCGAAATCGGATCCGCGGCCGCACTGATTCTAGCTGCAGAGGCTCCGGTGC
CCGTCAGTGGGCAGAGCGCACATCGCCCACAGTCCCCGAGAAGTTGGGGGGAGGGGTCGGCAATTGAACC
GGTGCCTAGAGAAGGTGGCGCGGGGTAAACTGGGAAAGTGATGTCGTGTACTGGCTCCGCCTTTTTCCCG
AGGGTGGGGGAGAACCGTATATAAGTGCAGTAGTCGCCGTGAACGTTCTTTTTCGCAACGGGTTTGCCGC
CAGAACACAGGATCCTCGAGCCACCATGGCGGAAGGATCCGTCGCCAGGCAGCCTGACCTCTTGACCTGC
GACGATGAGCCGATCCATATCCCCGGTGCCATCCAACCGCATGGACTGCTGCTCGCCCTCGCCGCCGACA
TGACGATCGTTGCCGGCAGCGACAACCTTCCCGAACTCACCGGACTGGCGATCGGCGCCCTGATCGGCCG
CTCTGCGGCCGATGTCTTCGACTCGGAAACGCACAACCGTCTGACGATCGCCTTGGCCGAGCCCGGGGCG
GCCGTCGGAGCACCGATCACTGTCGGCTTCACGATGCGAAAGGACGCAGGCTTCATCGGCTCCTGGCATC
GCCATGATCAGCTCATCTTCCTCGAGCTCGAGCCTCCCCAGCGGGACGTCGCCGAGCCGCAGGCGTTCTT
CCGCCGCACCAACAGCGCCATCCGCCGCCTGCAGGCCGCCGAAACCTTGGAAAGCGCCTGCGCCGCCGCG
GCGCAAGAGGTGCGGAAGATTACCGGCTTCGATCGGGTGATGATCTATCGCTTCGCCTCCGACTCCAGCG
GCGAAGTGATCGCAGAGGATCGGTGCGCCGAGGTCGAGTCAAAACTAGGCCTGCACTATCCTGCCTCAAC
CGTGCCGGCGCAGGCCCGTCGGCTCTATACCATCAACCCGGTACGGATCATTCCCGATATCAATTATCGG
CCGGTGCCGGTCACCCCAGACCTCAATCCGGTCACCGGGCGGCCGATTGATCTTAGCTTCGCCATCCTGC
GCAGCGTATCGCCCGTCCATCTGGAGTTCATGCGCAACATAGGCATGCACGGCACGATGTCGATCTCGAT
TTTGCGCGGCGAGCGACTGTGGGGATTGATCGTTTGCCATCACCGAACGCCGTACTACGTCGATCTCGAT
GGCCGCCAAGCCTGCGAGCTAGTCGCCCAGGTTCTGGCCTGGCAGATCGGCGTGATGGAAGAGTGAGTTA
ACTTGTTTATTGCAGCTTATAATGGTTACAAATAAAGCAATAGCATCACAAATTTCACAAATAAAGCATT
TTTTTCACTGCATTCTAGTTGTGGTTTGTCCAAACTCATCAATGTATCTTATCATGTCTGGAATTGACTC
AAATGATGTCAATTAGTCTATCAGAAGCTCATCTGGTCTCCCTTCCGGGGGACAAGACATCCCTGTTTAA
TATTTAAACAGCAGTGTTCCCAAACTGGGTTCTTATATCCCTTGCTCTGGTCAACCAGGTTGCAGGGTTT
CCTGTCCTCACAGGAACGAAGTCCCTAAAGAAACAGTGGCAGCCAGGTTTAGCCCCGGAATTGACTGGAT
TCCTTTTTTAGGGCCCATTGGTATGGCTTTTTCCCCGTATCCCCCCAGGTGTCTGCAGGCTCAAAGAGCA
GCGAGAAGCGTTCAGAGGAAAGCGATCCCGTGCCACCTTCCCCGTGCCCGGGCTGTCCCCGCACGCTGCC
GGCTCGGGGATGCGGGGGGAGCGCCGGACCGGAGCGGAGCCCCGGGCGGCTCGCTGCTGCCCCCTAGCGG
GGGAGGGACGTAATTACATCCCTGGGGGCTTTGGGGGGGGGCTGTCCCTGATATCTATAACAAGAAAATA
TATATATAATAAGTTATCACGTAAGTAGAACATGAAATAACAATATAATTATCGTATGAGTTAAATCTTA
AAAGTCACGTAAAAGATAATCATGCGTCATTTTGACTCACGCGGTCGTTATAGTTCAAAATCAGTGACAC
TTACCGCATTGACAAGCACGCCTCACGGGAGCTCCAAGCGGCGACTGAGATGTCCTAAATGCACAGCGAC
GGATTCGCGCTATTTAGAAAGAGAGAGCAATATTTCAAGAATGCATGCGTCAATTTTACGCAGACTATCT
TTCTAGGGTTAATCTAGCTGCATCAGGATCATATCGTCGGGTCTTTTTTCCGGCTCAGTCATCGCCCAAG
CTGGCGCTATCTGGGCATCGGGGAGGAAGAAGCCCGTGCCTTTTCCCGCGAGGTTGAAGCGGCATGGAAA
GAGTTTGCCGAGGATGACTGCTGCTGCATTGACGTTGAGCGAAAACGCACGTTTACCATGATGATTCGGG
AAGGTGTGGCCATGCACGCCTTTAACGGTGAACTGTTCGTTCAGGCCACCTGGGATACCAGTTCGTCGCG
GCTTTTCCGGACACAGTTCCGGATGGTCAGCCCGAAGCGCATCAGCAACCCGAACAATACCGGCGACAGC
CGGAACTGCCGTGCCGGTGTGCAGATTAATGACAGCGGTGCGGCGCTGGGATATTACGTCAGCGAGGACG
GGTATCCTGGCTGGATGCCGCAGAAATGGACATGGATACCCCGTGAGTTACCCGGCGGGCGCGCTTGGCG
TAATCATGGTCATAGCTGTTTCCTGTGTGAAATTGTTATCCGCTCACAATTCCACACAACATACGAGCCG
GAAGCATAAAGTGTAAAGCCTGGGGTGCCTAATGAGTGAGCTAACTCACATTAATTGCGTTGCGCTCACT
GCCCGCTTTCCAGTCGGGAAACCTGTCGTGCCAGCTGCATTAATGAATCGGCCAACGCGCGGGGAGAGGC
GGTTTGCGTATTGGGCGCTCTTCCGCTTCCTCGCTCACTGACTCGCTGCGCTCGGTCGTTCGGCTGCGGC
GAGCGGTATCAGCTCACTCAAAGGCGGTAATACGGTTATCCACAGAATCAGGGGATAACGCAGGAAAGAA
CATGTGAGCAAAAGGCCAGCAAAAGGCCAGGAACCGTAAAAAGGCCGCGTTGCTGGCGTTTTTCCATAGG
CTCCGCCCCCCTGACGAGCATCACAAAAATCGACGCTCAAGTCAGAGGTGGCGAAACCCGACAGGACTAT
AAAGATACCAGGCGTTTCCCCCTGGAAGCTCCCTCGTGCGCTCTCCTGTTCCGACCCTGCCGCTTACCGG
ATACCTGTCCGCCTTTCTCCCTTCGGGAAGCGTGGCGCTTTCTCATAGCTCACGCTGTAGGTATCTCAGT
TCGGTGTAGGTCGTTCGCTCCAAGCTGGGCTGTGTGCACGAACCCCCCGTTCAGCCCGACCGCTGCGCCT
TATCCGGTAACTATCGTCTTGAGTCCAACCCGGTAAGACACGACTTATCGCCACTGGCAGCAGCCACTGG
TAACAGGATTAGCAGAGCGAGGTATGTAGGCGGTGCTACAGAGTTCTTGAAGTGGTGGCCTAACTACGGC
TACACTAGAAGAACAGTATTTGGTATCTGCGCTCTGCTGAAGCCAGTTACCTTCGGAAAAAGAGTTGGTA
GCTCTTGATCCGGCAAACAAACCACCGCTGGTAGCGGTGGTTTTTTTGTTTGCAAGCAGCAGATTACGCG
CAGAAAAAAAGGATCTCAAGAAGATCCTTTGATCTTTTCTACGGGGTCTGACGCTCAGTGGAACGAAAAC
TCACGTTAAGGGATTTTGGTCATGAGATTATCAAAAAGGATCTTCACCTAGATCCTTTTAAATTAAAAAT
GAAGTTTTAAATCAATCTAAAGTATATATGAGTAAACTTGGTCTGACAGTTACCAATGCTTAATCAGTGA
GGCACCTATCTCAGCGATCTGTCTATTTCGTTCATCCATAGTTGCCTGACTCCCCGTCGTGTAGATAACT
ACGATACGGGAGGGCTTACCATCTGGCCCCAGTGCTGCAATGATACCGCGAGACCCACGCTCACCGGCTC
CAGATTTATCAGCAATAAACCAGCCAGCCGGAAGGGCCGAGCGCAGAAGTGGTCCTGCAACTTTATCCGC
CTCCATCCAGTCTATTAATTGTTGCCGGGAAGCTAGAGTAAGTAGTTCGCCAGTTAATAGTTTGCGCAAC
GTTGTTGCCATTGCTACAGGCATCGTGGTGTCACGCTCGTCGTTTGGTATGGCTTCATTCAGCTCCGGTT
CCCAACGATCAAGGCGAGTTACATGATCCCCCATGTTGTGCAAAAAAGCGGTTAGCTCCTTCGGTCCTCC
GATCGTTGTCAGAAGTAAGTTGGCCGCAGTGTTATCACTCATGGTTATGGCAGCACTGCATAATTCTCTT
ACTGTCATGCCATCCGTAAGATGCTTTTCTGTGACTGGTGAGTACTCAACCAAGTCATTCTGAGAATAGT
GTATGCGGCGACCGAGTTGCTCTTGCCCGGCGTCAATACGGGATAATACCGCGCCACATAGCAGAACTTT
AAAAGTGCTCATCATTGGAAAACGTTCTTCGGGGCGAAAACTCTCAAGGATCTTACCGCTGTTGAGATCC
AGTTCGATGTAACCCACTCGTGCACCCAACTGATCTTCAGCATCTTTTACTTTCACCAGCGTTTCTGGGT
GAGCAAAAACAGGAAGGCAAAATGCCGCAAAAAAGGGAATAAGGGCGACACGGAAATGTTGAATACTCAT
ACTCTTCCTTTTTCAATATTATTGAAGCATTTATCAGGGTTATTGTCTCATGAGCGGATACATATTTGAA
TGTATTTAGAAAAATAAACAAATAGGGGTTCCGCGCACATTTCCCCGAAAAGTGCCACCTAAATTGTAAG
CGTTAATATTTTGTTAAAATTCGCGTTAAATTTTTGTTAAATCAGCTCATTTTTTAACCAATAGGCCGAA
ATCGGCAAAATCCCTTATAAATCAAAAGAATAGACCGAGATAGGGT
[37 nt withheld, positions 10617-10653]
AAAGAACGTGGACTCCAACGTCAAAGG
[49 nt withheld, positions 10681-10729]
T
[91 nt withheld, positions 10731-10821]
G
[124 nt withheld, positions 10823-10946]
CCCATTCGCCATTCAGGCTGCGCAACTGTTGGGAAGGGCGATCGGTGCGGGCCTCTTCGCTATTACGCCA
GCTGGCGAAAGGGGGATGTGCTGCAAGGCGATTAAGTTGGGTAACGCCAGGGTTTTCCCAGTCACGACGT
TGTAAAACGACGGCCAGTGAGCGCGCCTCGTTCATTCACGTTTTTGAACCCGTGGAGGACGGGCAGACTC
GCGGTGCAAATGTGTTTTACAGCGTGATGGAGCAGATGAAGATGCTCGACACGCTGCAGAACACGCAGCT
AGATTAACCCTAGAAAGATAATCATATTGTGACGTACGTTAAAGATAATCATGTGTAAAATTGACGCATG
TGTTTTATCGGTCTGTATATCGAGGTTTATTTATTAATTTGAATAGATATTAAGTTTTATTATATTTACA
CTTACATACTAATAATAAATTCAACAAACAATTTATTTATGTTTATTTATTTATTAAAAAAAACAAAAAC
TCAAAATTTCTTCTATAAAGTAACAAAACTTTTATGAGGGACAGCCCCCCCCCAAAGCCCCCAGGGATGT
AATTACGTCCCTCCCCCGCTAGGGGGCAGCAGCGAGCCGCCCGGGGCTCCGCTCCGGTCCGGCGCTCCCC
CCGCATCCCCGAGCCGGCAGCGTGCGGGGACAGCCCGGGCACGGGGAAGGTGGCACGGGATCGCTTTCCT
CTGAACGCTTCTCGCTGCTCTTTGAGCCTGCAGACACCTGGGGGGATACGGGGAAAAGGCCTCCACGGCC
GACATTGATTATTGACTAGTTATTAATAGTAATCAATTACGGGGTCATTAGTTCATAGCCCATATATGGA
GTTCCGCGTTACATAACTTACGGTAAATGGCCCGCCTGGCTGACCGCCCAACGACCCCCGCCCATTGACG
TCAATAATGACGTATGTTCCCATAGTAACGCCAATAGGGACTTTCCATTGACGTCAATGGGTGGAGTATT
TACGGTAAACTGCCCACTTGGCAGTACATCAAGTGTATCATATGCCAAGTACGCCCCCTATTGACGTCAA
TGACGGTAAATGGCCCGCCTGGCATTATGCCCAGTACATGACCTTATGGGACTTTCCTACTTGGCAGTAC
ATCTACGTATTAGTCATCGCTATTACCATGGTCGAGGTGAGCCCCACGTTCTGCTTCACTCTCCCCATCT
CCCCCCCCTCCCCACCCCCAATTTTGTATTTATTTATTTTTTAATTATTTTGTGCAGCGATGGGGGCGGG
GGGGGGGGGGGGGGGGGCC
